>Addgene plasmid #223929 | HCT129_rAAV-eHGT_1496m-minBglobin-SYFP2-WPRE3-BGHpA | addgene full sequence | sequence record 442623 | Addgene NGS Result
CCTGCAGGCAGCTGCGCGCTCGCTCGCTCACTGAGGCCGCCCGGGCGTCGGGCGACCTTTGGTCGCCCGG
CCTCAGTGAGCGAGCGAGCGCGCAGAGAGGGAGTGGCCAACTCCATCACTAGGGGTTCCTGCGGCCGCAC
GCGTCAACCCTCAAGATGTGGAGGTGGGGCAATCTGAAGTTCTAAGTTATTCTCAGCTACGAGCCAAGTT
CAAGGCCACCCTGGGGTACAGGAGACGCTGTTTCAACTTGCCTGTGATGCACAATTCAAATATGCTGACT
CCAAAATCCACACTCTTTCTGTTGCATCTTCCTGTTACTTATATTTGATATAAGACGGGCCTTTCCATGA
ACTTAAACACCTATAAGAGAGTGGAAGAGAATAAGCCTCAACTTGGGCCAATGAAGTATTTCTGTTTTTC
TTTCTTCCTCTCTACTTCCTTGCTACCCTTCCTTCCTTCTTTTCTCTCTTCCTTCCTTCTATTCAGCCAA
GAGAGATCACACAATGAAATAACAAATCTAGCAGAAGCACTAGGCTTGGCCTTCTGTCATTTTAAAAATC
CGAGTTCCTCACATAAACAATTATGACTGCTGACAATAAAATCCCAACCCAGTGTGAATCAGCTCCGAGA
AAAAGCCAAAGAGGGCAGGGCCGGGGCTCAGTGCTCTGAGTTAGCCCCAAAGTCATGAGTCATGGAAGTC
TCAGAACACGCTCCCTGCCAAGTTAATTCCAGGCCAGCACTTGCTGAGGTACAGCTGGTTGTACAAACTC
TGACTGACTGGACTGGAGTCCTGGGGAGAAAGGGCAGTGTAAGGAATTGAAGGGAGACAGACTGGGCTAG
TCATTAGAATTATAGCCATTGCTCCAAAGCATGCCAGCACAGACACTCCTCAAGCCAGAGACTGAAAGCA
CCTGCCTGATGCAACCCCACCCTTGAGCTCGGGCTGGGCATAAAAGTCAGGGCAGAGCCATCTATTGCTT
ACATTTGCTTCTGGGATCCAGATCTTTCGAAGCTAGCGCTACCGGTCGCCACCATGGTGAGCAAGGGCGA
GGAGCTGTTCACCGGGGTGGTGCCCATCCTGGTCGAGCTGGACGGCGACGTAAACGGCCACAAGTTCAGC
GTGTCCGGCGAGGGCGAGGGCGATGCCACCTACGGCAAGCTGACCCTGAAGCTGATCTGCACCACCGGCA
AGCTGCCCGTGCCCTGGCCCACCCTCGTGACCACCCTGGGCTACGGCGTGCAGTGCTTCGCCCGCTACCC
CGACCACATGAAGCAGCACGACTTCTTCAAGTCCGCCATGCCCGAAGGCTACGTCCAGGAGCGCACCATC
TTCTTCAAGGACGACGGCAACTACAAGACCCGCGCCGAGGTGAAGTTCGAGGGCGACACCCTGGTGAACC
GCATCGAGCTGAAGGGCATCGACTTCAAGGAGGACGGCAACATCCTGGGGCACAAGCTGGAGTACAACTA
CAACAGCCACAACGTCTATATCACCGCCGACAAGCAGAAGAACGGCATCAAGGCCAACTTCAAGATCCGC
CACAACATCGAGGACGGCGGCGTGCAGCTCGCCGACCACTACCAGCAGAACACCCCCATCGGCGACGGCC
CCGTGCTGCTGCCCGACAACCACTACCTGAGCTACCAGTCCAAGCTGAGCAAAGACCCCAACGAGAAGCG
CGATCACATGGTCCTGCTGGAGTTCGTGACCGCCGCCGGGATCACTCTCGGCATGGACGAGCTGTACAAG
TAAGTCGACGGCGCGCCGCGGCCGCGAATTCGATATCATAATCAACCTCTGGATTACAAAATTTGTGAAA
GATTGACTGGTATTCTTAACTATGTTGCTCCTTTTACGCTATGTGGATACGCTGCTTTAATGCCTTTGTA
TCATGCTATTGCTTCCCGTATGGCTTTCATTTTCTCCTCCTTGTATAAATCCTGGTTAGTTCTTGCCACG
GCGGAACTCATCGCCGCCTGCCTTGCCCGCTGCTGGACAGGGGCTCGGCTGTTGGGCACTGACAATTCCG
TGGCTCGAGAGATCTTCGACTGTGCCTTCTAGTTGCCAGCCATCTGTTGTTTGCCCCTCCCCCGTGCCTT
CCTTGACCCTGGAAGGTGCCACTCCCACTGTCCTTTCCTAATAAAATGAGGAAATTGCATCGCATTGTCT
GAGTAGGTGTCATTCTATTCTGGGGGGTGGGGTGGGGCAGGACAGCAAGGGGGAGGATTGGGAAGACAAT
AGCAGGCATGAGATCTCACGTGCGGACCGAGCGGCCGCAGGAACCCCTAGTGATGGAGTTGGCCACTCCC
TCTCTGCGCGCTCGCTCGCTCACTGAGGCCGGGCGACCAAAGGTCGCCCGACGCCCGGGCTTTGCCCGGG
CGGCCTCAGTGAGCGAGCGAGCGCGCAGCTGCCTGCAGGGGCGCCTGATGCGGTATTTTCTCCTTACGCA
TCTGTGCGGTATTTCACACCGCATA
[95 nt withheld, positions 2476-2570]
T
[46 nt withheld, positions 2572-2617]
C
[141 nt withheld, positions 2619-2759]
CCTTTGACGTTGGAGTCCACGTTCTTT
[37 nt withheld, positions 2787-2823]
ACTCTATCTCGGGCTATTCTTTTGATTTATAAGGGATTTTGCCGATTTCGGTCTATTGGTTAAAAAATGA
GCTGATTTAACAAAAATTTAACGCGAATTTTAACAAAATATTAACGTTTACAATTTTATGGTGCACTCTC
AGTACAATCTGCTCTGATGCCGCATAGTTAAGCCAGCCCCGACACCCGCCAACACCCGCTGACGCGCCCT
GACGGGCTTGTCTGCTCCCGGCATCCGCTTACAGACAAGCTGTGACCGTCTCCGGGAGCTGCATGTGTCA
GAGGTTTTCACCGTCATCACCGAAACGCGCGAGACGAAAGGGCCTCGTGATACGCCTATTTTTATAGGTT
AATGTCATGATAATAATGGTTTCTTAGACGTCAGGTGGCACTTTTCGGGGAAATGTGCGCGGAACCCCTA
TTTGTTTATTTTTCTAAATACATTCAAATATGTATCCGCTCATGAGACAATAACCCTGATAAATGCTTCA
ATAATATTGAAAAAGGAAGAGTATGAGTATTCAACATTTCCGTGTCGCCCTTATTCCCTTTTTTGCGGCA
TTTTGCCTTCCTGTTTTTGCTCACCCAGAAACGCTGGTGAAAGTAAAAGATGCTGAAGATCAGTTGGGTG
CACGAGTGGGTTACATCGAACTGGATCTCAACAGCGGTAAGATCCTTGAGAGTTTTCGCCCCGAAGAACG
TTTTCCAATGATGAGCACTTTTAAAGTTCTGCTATGTGGCGCGGTATTATCCCGTATTGACGCCGGGCAA
GAGCAACTCGGTCGCCGCATACACTATTCTCAGAATGACTTGGTTGAGTACTCACCAGTCACAGAAAAGC
ATCTTACGGATGGCATGACAGTAAGAGAATTATGCAGTGCTGCCATAACCATGAGTGATAACACTGCGGC
CAACTTACTTCTGACAACGATCGGAGGACCGAAGGAGCTAACCGCTTTTTTGCACAACATGGGGGATCAT
GTAACTCGCCTTGATCGTTGGGAACCGGAGCTGAATGAAGCCATACCAAACGACGAGCGTGACACCACGA
TGCCTGTAGCAATGGCAACAACGTTGCGCAAACTATTAACTGGCGAACTACTTACTCTAGCTTCCCGGCA
ACAATTAATAGACTGGATGGAGGCGGATAAAGTTGCAGGACCACTTCTGCGCTCGGCCCTTCCGGCTGGC
TGGTTTATTGCTGATAAATCTGGAGCCGGTGAGCGTGGGTCTCGCGGTATCATTGCAGCACTGGGGCCAG
ATGGTAAGCCCTCCCGTATCGTAGTTATCTACACGACGGGGAGTCAGGCAACTATGGATGAACGAAATAG
ACAGATCGCTGAGATAGGTGCCTCACTGATTAAGCATTGGTAACTGTCAGACCAAGTTTACTCATATATA
CTTTAGATTGATTTAAAACTTCATTTTTAATTTAAAAGGATCTAGGTGAAGATCCTTTTTGATAATCTCA
TGACCAAAATCCCTTAACGTGAGTTTTCGTTCCACTGAGCGTCAGACCCCGTAGAAAAGATCAAAGGATC
TTCTTGAGATCCTTTTTTTCTGCGCGTAATCTGCTGCTTGCAAACAAAAAAACCACCGCTACCAGCGGTG
GTTTGTTTGCCGGATCAAGAGCTACCAACTCTTTTTCCGAAGGTAACTGGCTTCAGCAGAGCGCAGATAC
CAAATACTGTTCTTCTAGTGTAGCCGTAGTTAGGCCACCACTTCAAGAACTCTGTAGCACCGCCTACATA
CCTCGCTCTGCTAATCCTGTTACCAGTGGCTGCTGCCAGTGGCGATAAGTCGTGTCTTACCGGGTTGGAC
TCAAGACGATAGTTACCGGATAAGGCGCAGCGGTCGGGCTGAACGGGGGGTTCGTGCACACAGCCCAGCT
TGGAGCGAACGACCTACACCGAACTGAGATACCTACAGCGTGAGCTATGAGAAAGCGCCACGCTTCCCGA
AGGGAGAAAGGCGGACAGGTATCCGGTAAGCGGCAGGGTCGGAACAGGAGAGCGCACGAGGGAGCTTCCA
GGGGGAAACGCCTGGTATCTTTATAGTCCTGTCGGGTTTCGCCACCTCTGACTTGAGCGTCGATTTTTGT
GATGCTCGTCAGGGGGGCGGAGCCTATGGAAAAACGCCAGCAACGCGGCCTTTTTACGGTTCCTGGCCTT
TTGCTGGCCTTTTGCTCACATGT
Features (pLannotate 1.2.2; 14 found; start..end, strand, type, name):
     12..39      +  repeat_region  AAV2 ITR (fragment): inverted terminal repeat of adeno-associated virus serotype 2 inverted
     68..95      +  repeat_region  AAV2 ITR (fragment): inverted terminal repeat of adeno-associated virus serotype 2 inverted
   1034..1750    +  CDS            SYFP2: SYFP2 is a basic (constitutively fluorescent) yellow fluorescent protein published in 2006, derived from Aequorea victoria. It is reported to be a very rapidly-maturing monomer with moderate acid sensitivity.
   1790..1947    +  misc_feature   WPRE (fragment): woodchuck hepatitis virus posttranscriptional regulatory element
   1953..2033    +  misc_feature   WPRE (fragment): woodchuck hepatitis virus posttranscriptional regulatory element
   2050..2161    +  polyA_signal   bGH poly(A) signal: bovine growth hormone polyadenylation signal
   2279..2419    +  repeat_region  AAV2 ITR: inverted terminal repeat of adeno-associated virus serotype 2 inverted
   2424..2475    -  misc_feature   bom (fragment): basis of mobility region from pBR322
   2494..2949    +  rep_origin     f1 ori (sequence partly withheld): f1 bacteriophage origin of replication; arrow indicates direction of (+) strand synthesis
   2950..2999    -  misc_feature   bom (fragment): basis of mobility region from pBR322
   3101..3136    -  CDS            rop (fragment): Rop protein, which maintains plasmids at low copy number; rop
   3231..3335    +  promoter       AmpR promoter: bla
   3336..4196    +  CDS            AmpR: β-lactamase; bla; confers resistance to ampicillin, carbenicillin, and related antibiotics
   4367..4955    +  rep_origin     ori: high-copy-number ColE1/pMB1/pBR322/pUC origin of replication
