[The description below was written by a language model from this plasmid's Addgene catalogue record and pLannotate feature annotations shown in this document.]
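Description:
HCT129_rAAV-eHGT_1496m-minBglobin-SYFP2-WPRE3-BGHpA is a recombinant AAV transfer (cis) plasmid of about 5 kb, built on an Allen Institute rAAV backbone and intended for packaging into AAV particles for delivery to mammalian tissue. In bacteria it is maintained through a high-copy ColE1/pUC-type origin and selected with ampicillin via the bla (AmpR) gene and its promoter. An f1 phage origin is also present, along with small remnants of pBR322 bom and rop sequences. The record lists a recombination-deficient growth strain, which fits the general need to keep ITR repeats stable.

The viral genome is bounded by AAV2 inverted terminal repeats, which provide the signals for replication and encapsidation. The annotation detects a complete ITR on the 3' side, but only two short ITR fragments at the start of the sequence record. Between the ITRs, the construct name places a candidate enhancer, eHGT_1496m, upstream of a minimal beta-globin promoter. Neither element is annotated in the feature table, though the unannotated stretch ahead of the coding sequence is where they would be expected to lie. In this design the minimal promoter has little activity on its own, so expression depends on the cell-type specificity of the enhancer. The enhancer and promoter directly drive SYFP2, a rapidly maturing monomeric yellow fluorescent protein, with no recombinase dependence. Downstream are WPRE3, a shortened woodchuck posttranscriptional element detected as two WPRE fragments that boosts transcript expression while saving packaging space, and the bovine growth hormone polyadenylation signal.

The stated purpose is a direct-expressing SYFP2 reporter virus. The associated publication concerns enhancer AAVs for targeting spinal motor neurons and descending motor pathways in rodents and macaque, but the record does not state which population this particular enhancer labels.
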