Addgene plasmid #223929: HCT129_rAAV-eHGT_1496m-minBglobin-SYFP2-WPRE3-BGHpA
Purpose: Direct-expressing SYFP2 AAV virus
Depositing lab: Tanya Daigle & Allen Institute for Brain Science. Depositing organization: Allen Institute. Publication: Enhancer AAVs for targeting spinal motor neurons and descending motor pathways in rodents and macaque. Kussick E, Johansen N, Taskin N, Chowdhury A, Quinlan MA, Fraser A, Clark AG, Wynalda B, Martinez R, Groce EL, Reding M, Liang E, Shulga L, Huang C, Casper T, Clark M, Ho W, Gao Y, van Velthoven CTJ, Sobieski C, Ferrer R, Berg MR, Curtis BC, English C, Day JC, Fortuna MG, Donadio N, Newman D, Yao S, Chakka AB, Goldy J, Torkelson A, Guzman JB, Chakrabarty R, Nguy B, Guilford N, Pham TH, Wright V, Ronellenfitch K, Naidoo R, Kenney J, Williford A, Ramakrishnan C, Drinnenberg A, Gudsnuk K, Thyagarajan B, Smith KA, Dee N, Deisseroth K, Zeng H, Yao Z, Tasic B, Levi BP, Hodge R, Bakken TE, Lein ES, Ting JT, Daigle TL. Cell Rep. 2025 Jun 24;44(6):115730. doi: 10.1016/j.celrep.2025.115730. Epub 2025 May 21. PubMed 40403722.
Backbone
  Vector backbone: rAAV-minBglobin-SYFP2-WPRE3-BGHpA
  Backbone manufacturer: Allen Institute for Brain Science
  Backbone size w/o insert (bp): 4220
  Vector type: AAV
Growth in bacteria
  Bacterial resistance: Ampicillin, 100 μg/mL
  Growth temperature: 37°C
  Growth strain: NEB Stable
  Copy number: High Copy
Gene/Insert
  Gene/Insert name: SYFP2
  Species: Synthetic
  Insert size (bp): 720
  Mutation: N/A
  Promoter: minBglobin
  Cloning method: Gibson Cloning
  Sequencing primers: 5′ TTCCTGCGGCCGCACGCGT; 3′ GACTTTTATGCCCAGCCCGAGCTC
Terms and licenses: Academic/Nonprofit Terms; Industry Terms: Not Available to Industry
How to cite: HCT129_rAAV-eHGT_1496m-minBglobin-SYFP2-WPRE3-BGHpA was a gift from Tanya Daigle & Allen Institute for Brain Science (Addgene plasmid # 223929 ; http://n2t.net/addgene:223929 ; RRID:Addgene_223929)
